>Addgene plasmid #154263 | pLV-TRE3G_3xFLAG-PGC1a4_CMV-mCherry:T2A:Hygro | addgene full sequence | sequence record 306893 | Addgene NGS Result
GTGCTGCAAGGCGATTAAGTTGGGTAACGCCAGGGTTTTCCCAGTCACGACGTTGTAAAACGACGGCCAG
TGAGCGCGCGTAATACGACTCACTATAGGGCGAATTGGGTACGTCCCTAGGCCTCCAAAAAAGCCTCCTC
ACTACTTCTGGAATAGCTCAGAGGCCGAGGCGGCCTCGGCCTCTGCATAAATAAAAAAAATTAGTCAGCC
ATGGGGCGGAGAATGGGCGGAACTGGGCGGAGTTAGGGGCGGGATGGGCGGAGTTAGGGGCGGGATAGCT
AGAGCCAGACATGATAAGATACATTGATGAGTTTGGACAAACCACAACTAGAATGCAGTGAAAAAAATGC
TTTATTTGTGAAATTTGTGATGCTATTGCTTTATTTGTAACCATTATAAGCTGCAATAAACAAGTTCCTC
TCACTCTCTGATATTCATTTCTTTGCAAGTTATAAATACTGAATAATAAGATGACATGAACTACTACTGC
TAGAGATTTTCCACACTGACTAAAAGGGTCTGAGGGATCTCTAGTTACCAGAGTCACACAACAGACGGGC
ACACACTACTTGAAGCACTCAAGGCAAGCTTTATTGAGGCTTAAGCAGTGGGTTCCCTAGTTAGCCAGAG
AGCTCCCAGGCTCAGATCTGGTCTAACCAGAGAGACCCAGTACAAGCAAAAAGCAGATCTTGTCTTCGTT
GGGAGTGAATTAGCCCTTCCAGTCCCCCCTTTTCTTTTAAAAAGTGGCTAAGATCTACAGCTGCCTTGTA
AGTCATTGGTCTTAAAGGTACCCTATTCCTTTGCCCTCGGACGAGTGCTGGGGCGTCGGTTTCCACTATC
GGCGAGTACTTCTACACAGCCATCGGTCCAGACGGCCGCGCTTCTGCGGGCGATTTGTGTACGCCCGACA
GTCCCGGCTCCGGATCGGACGATTGCGTCGCATCGACCCTGCGCCCAAGCTGCATCATCGAAATTGCCGT
CAACCAAGCTCTGATAGAGTTGGTCAAGACCAATGCGGAGCATATACGCCCGGAGCCGCGGCGATCCTGC
AAGCTCCGGATGCCTCCGCTCGAAGTAGCGCGTCTGCTGCTCCATACAAGCCAACCACGGCCTCCAGAAG
AAGATGTTGGCGACCTCGTATTGGGAATCCCCGAACATCGCCTCGCTCCAGTCAATGACCGCTGTTATGC
GGCCATTGTCCGTCAGGACATTGTTGGAGCCGAAATCCGCGTGCACGAGGTGCCGGACTTCGGGGCAGTC
CTCGGCCCAAAGCATCAGCTCATCGAGAGCCTGCGCGACGGACGCACTGACGGTGTCGTCCATCACAGTT
TGCCAGTGATACACATGGGGATCAGCAATCGCGCATATGAAATCACGCCATGTAGTGTATTGACCGATTC
CTTGCGGTCCGAATGGGCCGAACCCGCTCGTCTGGCTAAGATCGGCCGCAGCGATCGCATCCATGGCCTC
CGCGACCGGCTGCAGAACAGCGGGCAGTTCGGTTTCAGGCAGGTCTTGCAACGTGACACCCTGTGCACGG
CGGGAGATGCAATAGGTCAGGCTCTCGCTAAATTCCCCAATGTCAAGCACTTCCGGAATCGGGAGCGCGG
CCGATGCAAAGTGCCGATAAACATAACGATCTTTGTAGAAACCATCGGCGCAGCTATTTACCCGCAGGAC
ATATCCACGCCCTCCTACATCGAAGCTGAAAGCACGAGATTCTTCGCCCTCCGAGAGCTGCATCAGGTCG
GAGACGCTGTCGAACTTTTCGATCAGAAACTTCTCGACAGACGTCGCGGTGAGTTCAGGCTTTTTCATGG
GGCCGGGATTTTCCTCCACGTCCCCGCATGTTAGAAGACTTCCCCTGCCCTCTCCGGAGCCCTTGTACAG
CTCGTCCATGCCGCCGGTGGAGTGGCGGCCCTCGGCGCGTTCGTACTGTTCCACGATGGTGTAGTCCTCG
TTGTGGGAGGTGATGTCCAACTTGATGTTGACGTTGTAGGCGCCGGGCAGCTGCACGGGCTTCTTGGCCT
TGTAGGTGGTCTTGACCTCAGCGTCGTAGTGGCCGCCGTCCTTCAGCTTCAGCCTCTGCTTGATCTCGCC
CTTCAGGGCGCCGTCCTCGGGGTACATCCGCTCGGAGGAGGCCTCCCAGCCCATGGTCTTCTTCTGCATT
ACGGGGCCGTCGGAGGGGAAGTTGGTGCCGCGCAGCTTCACCTTGTAGATGAACTCGCCGTCCTGCAGGG
AGGAGTCCTGGGTCACGGTCACCACGCCGCCGTCCTCGAAGTTCATCACGCGCTCCCACTTGAAGCCCTC
GGGGAAGGACAGCTTCAAGTAGTCGGGGATGTCGGCGGGGTGCTTCACGTAGGCCTTGGAGCCGTACATG
AACTGAGGGGACAGGATGTCCCAGGCGAAGGGCAGGGGGCCACCCTTGGTCACCTTCAGCTTGGCGGTCT
GGGTGCCCTCGTAGGGGCGGCCCTCGCCCTCGCCCTCGATCTCGAACTCGTGGCCGTTCACGGAGCCCTC
CATGTGCACCTTGAAGCGCATGAACTCCTTGATGATGGCCATGTTATCCTCCTCGCCCTTGCTCACCATG
GTGGCGCAGTGGGTTCTCTAGTTAGCCAGAGAGCTCTGCTTATATAGACCTCCCACCGTACACGCCTACC
GCCCATTTGCGTCAATGGGGCGGAGTTGTTACGACATTTTGGAAAGTCCCGTTGATTTTGGTGCCAAAAC
AAACTCCCATTGACGTCAATGGGGTGGAGACTTGGAAATCCCCGTGAGTCAAACCGCTATCCACGCCCAT
TGATGTACTGCCAAAACCGCATCACCATGGTAATAGCGATGACTAATACGTAGATGTACTGCCAAGTAGG
AAAGTCCCATAAGGTCATGTACTGGGCATAATGCCAGGCGGGCCATTTACCGTCATTGACGTCAATAGGG
GGCGTACTTGGCATATGATACACTTGATGTACTGCCAAGTGGGCAGTTTACCGTAAATACTCCACCCATT
GACGTCAATGGAAAGTCCCTATTGGCGTTACTATGGGAACATACGTCATTATTGACGTCAATGGGCGGGG
GTCGTTGGGCGGTCAGCCAGGCGGGCCATTTACCGTAAGTTATGTAACGCGGAACTCCATATATGGGCTA
TGAACTAATGACCCCGTAATTGATTACTATTAATAACTAGTCAATAATCAATGTCAACGCGTTCGAACCG
CGGGAATTCCCGATGCGGGGAGGCGGCCCAAAGGGAGATCCGACTCGTCTGAGGGCGAAGGCGAAGACGC
GGAAGAGGCCGCAGAGCCGGCAGCAGGCCGCGGGAAGGAAGGTCCGCTGGATTGAGGGCCGAAGGGACGT
AGCAGAAGGACGTCCCGCGCAGAATCCAGGTGGCAACACAGGCGAGCAGCCATGGAAAGGACGTCAGCTT
CCCCGACAACACCACGGAATTGTCAGTGCCCAACAGCCGAGCCCCTGTCCAGCAGCGGGCAAGGCAGGCG
GCGATGAGTTCCGCCGTGGCAATAGGGAGGGGGAAAGCGAAAGTCCCGGAAAGGAGCTGACAGGTGGTGG
CAATGCCCCAACCAGTGGGGGTTGCGTCAGCAAACACAGTGCACACCACGCCACGTTGCCTGACAACGGG
CCACAACTCCTCATAAAGAGACAGCAACCAGGATTTATACAAGGAGGAGAAAATGAAAGCCATACGGGAA
GCAATAGCATGATACAAAGGCATTAAAGCAGCGTATCCACATAGCGTAAAAGGAGCAACATAGTTAAGAA
TACCAGTCAATCTTTCACAAATTTTGTAATCCAGAGGTTGATTATCGGAATTCGATTATCACCACTTTGT
ACAAGAAAGCTGGGTTTATAAAAACAAATTTGGTGACTCTGGGGTCAGAGGAAGAGATAAAGTTGTTGGT
TTGGCTTGTAAGTGTTGTGACTGCGACTGTGTGTGGGACTTCTTTTTGGAGGTGCATTTGTCTCTGCTGC
TGTTTCTGTTCTCTGTGGGTTTGGTGTGAGGAGGGTCATCGTTTGTGGTCAGATATTTGAGAAGCTCCGA
GCAGGGACGTCTTTGTGGCTTTTGCTGTTGACAAATACTCTTCGCTTTATTGCTCCATGAATTCTCAGTC
TTAACAATTGCAGGGTTTGTTCTGATCCTGTGATTGTGATTTGCATGGTTCTGGGTACTGAGACCACTGC
ATTCATTATAACTTAGCTGAGTGTTGGCTGGTGCCAGTAAGAGCTTCTTAAGTAGAGACGGCTCTTCTGC
CTCCTGGGGTGGAGGGGTGCCGTCAGGCATGGAGGAAGGACTAGCCTCATTGTCAGTGGTCACGTCTCCA
TCTGTCAGCGCATCAAATGAGGGCAATCCGTCTTCATCCACAGGGAGACTGTCTAGTGTCTCTGTGAGGA
CTGCTAGCAAGTTTGCCTCATTCTCTTCATCTATCTTCTCAAATATGTTTGAAGGCTCATTGTTGTACTG
ATTGGATATTATTTCTGATTGGTCACTGCACCACTTGAGTCCACCCAGAAAGCTGTCTGTATCCAAGTCG
TTCACATCTAGTTCAGAAAGATCAAGTTCAGGAAGATCTGGGCAAAGAGGCTGGTCTTCACCAACCAGAG
CAGCACATTTCAAAATTGAATCCATGGATGACAATCCCAACTTGTCATCGTCATCCTTGTAATCGATATC
ATGATCTTTATAATCACCGTCATGGTCTTTGTAGTCCATGGTGGCAGCCTGCTTTTTTGTACAAACTTGT
TTACGAGGGTAGGAAGTGGTACGGAAAGTTGGTATAAGACAAAAGTGTTGTGGAATTGCTCCAGGCGATC
TGACGGTTCACTAAACGAGCTCTGCTTTTATAGGCGCCCACCGTACACGCCTAAAGCTTATACGTTCTCT
ATCACTGATAGGGAGTAAACTGGATATACGTTCTCTATCACTGATAGGGAGTAAACTGTAGATACGTTCT
CTATCACTGATAGGGAGTAAACTGGTCATACGTTCTCTATCACTGATAGGGAGTAAACTCCTTATACGTT
CTCTATCACTGATAGGGAGTAAAGTCTGCATACGTTCTCTATCACTGATAGGGAGTAAACTCTTCATACG
TTCTCTATCACTGATAGGGAGTAAACAACTTTTCTATACAAAGTTGATCCGATAATCACTAGTAAAATTT
TGAATTTTTGTAATTTGTTTTTGTAATTCTTTAGTTTGTATGTCTGTTGCTATTATGTCTACTATTCTTT
CCCCTGCACTGTACCCCCCAATCCCCCCTTTTCTTTTAAAAGCTAGCGATACCGTCGAGATCCGTTCACT
AATCGAATGGATCTGTCTCTGTCTCTCTCTCCACCTTCTTCTTCTATTCCTTCGGGCCTGTCGGGTCCCC
TCGGGGTTGGGAGGTGGGTCTGAAACGATAATGGTGAATATCCCTGCCTAACTCTATTCACTATAGAAAG
TACAGCAAAAACTATTCTTAAACCTACCAAGCCTCCTACTATCATTATGAATAATTTTATATACCACAGC
CAATTTGTTATGTTAAACCAATTCCACAAACTTGCCCATTTATCTAATTCCAATAATTCTTGTTCATTCT
TTTCTTGCTGGTTTTGCGATTCTTCAATTAAGGAGTGTATTAAGCTTGTGTAATTGTTAATTTCTCTGTC
CCACTCCATCCAGGTCGTGTGATTCCAAATCTGTTCCAGAGATTTATTACTCCAACTAGCATTCCAAGGC
ACAGCAGTGGTGCAAATGAGTTTTCCAGAGCAACCCCAAATCCCCAGGAGCTGTTGATCCTTTAGGTATC
TTTCCACAGCCAGGATTCTTGCCTGGAGCTGCTTGATGCCCCAGACTGTGAGTTGCAACAGATGCTGTTG
CGCCTCAATAGCCCTCAGCAAATTGTTCTGCTGCTGCACTATACCAGACAATAATTGTCTGGCCTGTACC
GTCAGCGTCATTGACGCTGCGCCCATAGTGCTTCCTGCTGCTCCCAAGAACCCAAGGAACAAAGCTCCTA
TTCCCACTGCTCTTTTTTCTCTCTGCACCACTCTTCTCTTTGCCTTGGTGGGTGCTACTCCTAATGGTTC
AATTTTTACTACTTTATATTTATATAATTCACTTCTCCAATTGTCCCTCATATCTCCTCCTCCAGGTCTG
AAGATCAGCGGCCGCTTGCTGTGCGGTGGTCTTACTTTTGTTTTGCTCTTCCTCTATCTTGTCTAAAGCT
TCCTTGGTGTCTTTTATCTCTATCCTTTGATGCACACAATAGAGGGTTGCTACTGTATTATATAATGATC
TAAGTTCTTCTGATCCTGTCTGAAGGGATGGTTGTAGCTGTCCCAGTATTTGTCTACAGCCTTCTGATGT
TTCTAACAGGCCAGGATTAACTGCGAATCGTTCTAGCTCCCTGCTTGCCCATACTATATGTTTTAATTTA
TATTTTTTCTTTCCCCCTGGCCTTAACCGAATTTTTTCCCATCGCGATCTAATTCTCCCCCGCTTAATAC
TGACGCTCTCGCACCCATCTCTCTCCTTCTAGCCTCCGCTAGTCAAAATTTTTGGCGTACTCACCAGTCG
CCGCCCCTCGCCTCTTGCCGTGCGCGCTTCAGCAAGCCGAGTCCTGCGTCGAGAGAGCTCCTCTGGTTTC
CCTTTCGCTTTCAAGTCCCTGTTCGGGCGCCACTGCTAGAGATTTTCCACACTGACTAAAAGGGTCTGAG
GGATCTCTAGTTACCAGAGTCACACAACAGACGGGCACACACTACTTGAAGCACTCAAGGCAAGCTTTAT
TGAGGCTTAAGCAGTGGGTTCCCTAGTTAGCCAGAGAGCTCCCAGGCTCAGATCTGGTCTAACCAGAGAG
ACCCGTTTATGTATCGAGCTAGGCACTTAAATACAATATCTCTGCAATGCGGCAATTCAGTGGTTCGTCC
AATCCATGTCAGACCCGTCTGTTGCCTTCCTAATAAGGCACGATCGTACCACCTTACTTCCACCAATCGG
CATGCACGGTGCTTTTTCTCTCCTTGTAAGGCATGTTGCTAACTCATCGTTACCATGTTGCAAGACTACA
AGAGTATTGCATAAGACTACATTAAGCTTGCAGCTCCAGCTTTTGTTCCCTTTAGTGAGGGTTAATTGCG
CGCTTGGCGTAATCATGGTCATAGCTGTTTCCTGTGTGAAATTGTTATCCGCTCACAATTCCACACAACA
TACGAGCCGGAAGCATAAAGTGTAAAGCCTGGGGTGCCTAATGAGTGAGCTAACTCACATTAATTGCGTT
GCGCTCACTGCCCGCTTTCCAGTCGGGAAACCTGTCGTGCCAGCTGCATTAATGAATCGGCCAACGCGCG
GGGAGAGGCGGTTTGCGTATTGGGCGCTCTTCCGCTTCCTCGCTCACTGACTCGCTGCGCTCGGTCGTTC
GGCTGCGGCGAGCGGTATCAGCTCACTCAAAGGCGGTAATACGGTTATCCACAGAATCAGGGGATAACGC
AGGAAAGAACATGTGAGCAAAAGGCCAGCAAAAGGCCAGGAACCGTAAAAAGGCCGCGTTGCTGGCGTTT
TTCCATAGGCTCCGCCCCCCTGACGAGCATCACAAAAATCGACGCTCAAGTCAGAGGTGGCGAAACCCGA
CAGGACTATAAAGATACCAGGCGTTTCCCCCTGGAAGCTCCCTCGTGCGCTCTCCTGTTCCGACCCTGCC
GCTTACCGGATACCTGTCCGCCTTTCTCCCTTCGGGAAGCGTGGCGCTTTCTCATAGCTCACGCTGTAGG
TATCTCAGTTCGGTGTAGGTCGTTCGCTCCAAGCTGGGCTGTGTGCACGAACCCCCCGTTCAGCCCGACC
GCTGCGCCTTATCCGGTAACTATCGTCTTGAGTCCAACCCGGTAAGACACGACTTATCGCCACTGGCAGC
AGCCACTGGTAACAGGATTAGCAGAGCGAGGTATGTAGGCGGTGCTACAGAGTTCTTGAAGTGGTGGCCT
AACTACGGCTACACTAGAAGAACAGTATTTGGTATCTGCGCTCTGCTGAAGCCAGTTACCTTCGGAAAAA
GAGTTGGTAGCTCTTGATCCGGCAAACAAACCACCGCTGGTAGCGGTGGTTTTTTTGTTTGCAAGCAGCA
GATTACGCGCAGAAAAAAAGGATCTCAAGAAGATCCTTTGATCTTTTCTACGGGGTCTGACGCTCAGTGG
AACGAAAACTCACGTTAAGGGATTTTGGTCATGAGATTATCAAAAAGGATCTTCACCTAGATCCTTTTAA
ATTAAAAATGAAGTTTTAAATCAATCTAAAGTATATATGAGTAAACTTGGTCTGACAGTTACCAATGCTT
AATCAGTGAGGCACCTATCTCAGCGATCTGTCTATTTCGTTCATCCATAGTTGCCTGACTCCCCGTCGTG
TAGATAACTACGATACGGGAGGGCTTACCATCTGGCCCCAGTGCTGCAATGATACCGCGAGACCCACGCT
CACCGGCTCCAGATTTATCAGCAATAAACCAGCCAGCCGGAAGGGCCGAGCGCAGAAGTGGTCCTGCAAC
TTTATCCGCCTCCATCCAGTCTATTAATTGTTGCCGGGAAGCTAGAGTAAGTAGTTCGCCAGTTAATAGT
TTGCGCAACGTTGTTGCCATTGCTACAGGCATCGTGGTGTCACGCTCGTCGTTTGGTATGGCTTCATTCA
GCTCCGGTTCCCAACGATCAAGGCGAGTTACATGATCCCCCATGTTGTGCAAAAAAGCGGTTAGCTCCTT
CGGTCCTCCGATCGTTGTCAGAAGTAAGTTGGCCGCAGTGTTATCACTCATGGTTATGGCAGCACTGCAT
AATTCTCTTACTGTCATGCCATCCGTAAGATGCTTTTCTGTGACTGGTGAGTACTCAACCAAGTCATTCT
GAGAATAGTGTATGCGGCGACCGAGTTGCTCTTGCCCGGCGTCAATACGGGATAATACCGCGCCACATAG
CAGAACTTTAAAAGTGCTCATCATTGGAAAACGTTCTTCGGGGCGAAAACTCTCAAGGATCTTACCGCTG
TTGAGATCCAGTTCGATGTAACCCACTCGTGCACCCAACTGATCTTCAGCATCTTTTACTTTCACCAGCG
TTTCTGGGTGAGCAAAAACAGGAAGGCAAAATGCCGCAAAAAAGGGAATAAGGGCGACACGGAAATGTTG
AATACTCATACTCTTCCTTTTTCAATATTATTGAAGCATTTATCAGGGTTATTGTCTCATGAGCGGATAC
ATATTTGAATGTATTTAGAAAAATAAACAAATAGGGGTTCCGCGCACATTTCCCCGAAAAGTGCCACCTA
AATTGTAAGCGTTAATATTTTGTTAAAATTCGCGTTAAATTTTTGTTAAATCAGCTCATTTTTTAACCAA
TAGGCCGAAATCGGCAAAATCCCTTATAAATCAAAAGAATAGACCGAGATAGGGT
[37 nt withheld, positions 9436-9472]
AAAGAACGTGGACTCCAACGTCAAAGG
[49 nt withheld, positions 9500-9548]
T
[91 nt withheld, positions 9550-9640]
G
[124 nt withheld, positions 9642-9765]
CCCATTCGCCATTCAGGCTGCGCAACTGTTGGGAAGGGCGATCGGTGCGGGCCTCTTCGCTATTACGCCA
GCTGGCGAAAGGGGGAT
Features (pLannotate 1.2.2; 35 found; start..end, strand, type, name):
     81..99      +  promoter       T7 promoter: promoter for bacteriophage T7 RNA polymerase
    120..255     -  rep_origin     SV40 ori: SV40 origin of replication
    295..416     -  polyA_signal   SV40 poly(A) signal: SV40 polyadenylation signal
    488..721     -  LTR            3' LTR (ΔU3): self-inactivating 3' long terminal repeat (LTR) from HIV-1
    723..800     -  CDS            nef (fragment): NEF_HV1Z2 - Experimental evidence at protein level: Swiss-Prot protein existence level 1. Extracellular Nef protein targets CD4(+) T-lymphocytes for apoptosis by interacting with CXCR4 surface receptors. From Human immunodeficiency virus type 1 group M subtype D (isolate Z2/CDC-Z34) (HIV-1).
    796..1818    -  CDS            hph: KHYB_ECOLX - Experimental evidence at protein level: Swiss-Prot protein existence level 1. The aminoglycoside phosphotransferases achieve inactivation of their antibiotic substrates by phosphorylation. Only phosphorylates hygromycin and closely related compounds such as demethyl analogs and destomycin. From Escherichia coli.
   1819..1872    -  CDS            T2A: 2A peptide from Thosea asigna virus capsid protein Eukaryotic ribosomes fail to insert a peptide bond between the Gly and Pro residues, yielding separate polypeptides.
   1882..2589    -  CDS            mCherry: mCherry is a basic (constitutively fluorescent) red fluorescent protein published in 2004, derived from Discosoma sp.. It is reported to be a very rapidly-maturing monomer with low acid sensitivity.
   2596..2626    -  LTR            5' LTR (truncated) (fragment): truncated 5' long terminal repeat (LTR) from HIV-1
   2622..2825    -  promoter       CMV promoter: human cytomegalovirus (CMV) immediate early promoter
   2826..3205    -  enhancer       CMV enhancer: human cytomegalovirus immediate early enhancer
   3235..3823    -  misc_feature   WPRE: woodchuck hepatitis virus posttranscriptional regulatory element
   3841..3865    +  protein_bind   attB2: mutant version of attB; recombination site for the Gateway® BP reaction BP Clonase™
   3878..4633    -  CDS            PPARGC1A (fragment): PRGC1_HUMAN - Also known as LEM6, PGC1, PGC1A, PPARGC1. Experimental evidence at protein level: Swiss-Prot protein existence level 1. Transcriptional coactivator for steroid receptors and nuclear receptors. Greatly increases the transcriptional activity of PPARG and thyroid hormone receptor on the uncoupling protein promoter. Can regulate key mitochondrial genes that contribute to the program of adaptive thermogenesis. Plays an essential role in metabolic reprogramming in response to dietary availability through coordination of the expression of a wide array of genes involved in glucose and fa
   4661..4726    -  CDS            3xFLAG: three tandem FLAG® epitope tags, followed by an enterokinase cleavage site
   4736..4760    -  protein_bind   attB1: mutant version of attB; recombination site for the Gateway® BP reaction BP Clonase™
   4760..5136    -  promoter       TRE3G promoter: 3rd-generation Tet-responsive promoter that can be activated by binding of Tet-On® 3G
   5136..5156    -  protein_bind   attB4: mutant version of attB; core recombination site for the Gateway® BP reaction BP Clonase™
   5174..5291    -  misc_feature   cPPT/CTS: central polypurine tract and central termination sequence of HIV-1
   5309..5409    -  CDS            Rev (fragment): human immunodeficiency virus 1 (HIV-1) Rev protein; rev; enhances nuclear export of unspliced and incompletely spliced viral mRNAs
   5786..6019    -  misc_feature   RRE: The Rev response element (RRE) of HIV-1 allows for Rev-dependent mRNA export from the nucleus to the cytoplasm.
   6165..6528    -  CDS            HIV-1 gag (fragment): gag protein from human immunodeficiency virus 1; gag
   6512..6637    -  misc_feature   HIV-1 Ψ: packaging signal of human immunodeficiency virus type 1
   6684..6864    -  LTR            5' LTR (truncated): truncated 5' long terminal repeat (LTR) from HIV-1
   6865..7091    -  promoter       RSV promoter: Rous sarcoma virus enhancer/promoter
   7119..7137    -  promoter       T3 promoter: promoter for bacteriophage T3 RNA polymerase
   7182..7198    -  protein_bind   lac operator: The lac repressor binds to the lac operator to inhibit transcription in E. coli. This inhibition can be relieved by adding lactose or isopropyl-β-D-thiogalactopyranoside (IPTG). lac repressor encoded by lacI
   7206..7236    -  promoter       lac promoter: promoter for the E. coli lac operon
   7251..7272    -  protein_bind   CAP binding site: CAP binding activates transcription in the presence of cAMP. E. coli catabolite activator protein
   7285..7377    -  CDS            lacI (fragment): lac repressor; lacI; The lac repressor binds to the lac operator to inhibit transcription in E. coli. This inhibition can be relieved by adding lactose or isopropyl-β-D-thiogalactopyranoside (IPTG).
   7560..8148    -  rep_origin     ori: high-copy-number ColE1/pMB1/pBR322/pUC origin of replication
   8319..9179    -  CDS            AmpR: β-lactamase; bla; confers resistance to ampicillin, carbenicillin, and related antibiotics
   9180..9284    -  promoter       AmpR promoter: bla
   9337..9765    -  rep_origin     f1 ori (sequence partly withheld): f1 bacteriophage origin of replication; arrow indicates direction of (+) strand synthesis
   9770..73      -  CDS            lacZα (fragment) (across the origin): LacZα fragment of β-galactosidase; lacZ fragment
