[The description below was written by a language model from this plasmid's Addgene catalogue record and pLannotate feature annotations shown in this document.]
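Description:
pLV-TRE3G_3xFLAG-PGC1a4_CMV-mCherry:T2A:Hygro is a third-generation-style, self-inactivating HIV-1 lentiviral transfer plasmid built on a VectorBuilder pLV backbone (catalogued simply as a mammalian expression vector) for doxycycline/tetracycline-inducible expression of the human PGC-1α4 splice variant of PPARGC1A. It is about 9.85 kb in total. In bacteria it is maintained through a high-copy ColE1/pUC-type origin and selected with ampicillin (AmpR). An f1 origin, lac/lacZα remnants and T7/T3 promoters are also present in the backbone. The viral portion begins with an RSV promoter driving a truncated 5' LTR, which makes genomic RNA production Tat-independent. This is followed by the Ψ packaging signal with a gag fragment, the RRE for Rev-dependent nuclear export, and the cPPT/CTS. It ends in a ΔU3 3' LTR, with an SV40 poly(A) signal and SV40 origin lying downstream.

Two expression units sit between the LTRs. In the first, a TRE3G promoter drives an N-terminally 3xFLAG-tagged PGC-1α4 coding sequence of roughly 800 bp. It is flanked by Gateway attB sites left over from assembly and followed by a WPRE, which enhances transcript expression. TRE3G requires a Tet-On 3G-type transactivator. No transactivator is annotated on this plasmid, so it would have to be supplied separately. The second unit uses the CMV enhancer/promoter to express mCherry constitutively, linked through a T2A peptide to hygromycin phosphotransferase. Transduced cells can therefore be tracked by red fluorescence and selected with hygromycin from a single transcript. The construct suits generating stable mammalian cell lines in which FLAG-detectable PGC-1α4 can be switched on with doxycycline.
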