Addgene plasmid #154263: pLV-TRE3G_3xFLAG-PGC1a4_CMV-mCherry:T2A:Hygro
Purpose: Dox/Tet-inducible expression of the Human PGC-1a4 splice variant in mammalian cells.
Depositing lab: Antonio Amelio. Publication: CRTC1/MAML2 directs a PGC-1alpha-IGF-1 circuit that confers vulnerability to PPARgamma inhibition. Musicant AM, Parag-Sharma K, Gong W, Sengupta M, Chatterjee A, Henry EC, Tsai YH, Hayward MC, Sheth S, Betancourt R, Hackman TG, Padilla RJ, Parker JS, Giudice J, Flaveny CA, Hayes DN, Amelio AL. Cell Rep. 2021 Feb 23;34(8):108768. doi: 10.1016/j.celrep.2021.108768. PubMed 33626346.
Backbone
  Vector backbone: pLV
  Backbone manufacturer: VectorBuilder
  Backbone size w/o insert (bp): 9054
  Total vector size (bp): 9852
  Vector type: Mammalian Expression
  Selectable markers: Hygromycin
Growth in bacteria
  Bacterial resistance: Ampicillin, 100 μg/mL
  Growth temperature: 37°C
  Growth strain: NEB Stable
  Copy number: High Copy
Gene/Insert
  Gene/Insert name: 3xFLAG-PGC-1a4 splice variant (alt name: PPARGC1A)
  Species: H. sapiens (human)
  Insert size (bp): 798
  GenBank ID: Gene ID: 10891
  Entrez Gene: PPARGC1A (a.k.a. LEM6, PGC-1(alpha), PGC-1alpha, PGC-1v, PGC1, PGC1A, PPARGC1)
  Promoter: TRE3G
  Tag / fusion protein: 3xFLAG (N terminal on insert)
  Cloning method: Unknown
  Sequencing primers: 5′ TRE3G-gatcgcctggagcaattccac
Terms and licenses: Academic/Nonprofit Terms; Industry Terms: Not Available to Industry
How to cite: pLV-TRE3G_3xFLAG-PGC1a4_CMV-mCherry:T2A:Hygro was a gift from Antonio Amelio (Addgene plasmid # 154263 ; http://n2t.net/addgene:154263 ; RRID:Addgene_154263)
